>Addgene plasmid #31095 | P2_DD-HNF4A8 | depositor full sequence | sequence record 14268 | Author sequence
GACGGATCGGGAGATCTCCCGATCCCCTATGGTGCACTCTCAGTACAATCTGCTCTGATGCCGCATAGTT
AAGCCAGTATCTGCTCCCTGCTTGTGTGTTGGAGGTCGCTGAGTAGTGCGCGAGCAAAATTTAAGCTACA
ACAAGGCAAGGCTTGACCGACAATTGCATGAAGAATCTGCTTAGGGTTAGGCGTTTTGCGCTGCTTCGCG
ATGTACGGGCCAGATATACGCGTGGAAGGCAATGTGAGACCTGTTGAAATAGCACGGGCTTTGGGGTCAG
ATGATGCTGAATTCCAGTTCTGTGTTGGCTCCTTCGTAGTTATGTGACCTCATGACGCCACTTCATGCAG
GGGGTTACGTACCACTTAAATCTCCAGAACATTTTGGGAAATTGACATAGGGTTAGCAAACCTCCCCCAC
CCCCATATAAAAATATTAATACTTTTTTTTTTTCTGAGATGGAGTCTGGCTCTGTCGCCAAGGCTGCAGT
GCAGTAGTGCAATCTTGGCTCACTGCAACATTTGCCTCCTAGGTTGAAACGATTCTCCTCCTTCAGCCTC
CCGAGTAGCTGAGATTACAGGTGCTCGCTGCCACACCCAGCTAATTTTTGTATTTTTAGTAGAGATGGGA
TTACACCGTGTTGGCCAGCCTGGTCTCAAACTCCTGACCTCAAGTGATCCACCTGCCTCAGCCTCCCAAA
CTGCTGGGATTACAGGCATGAGCCACTACACCCGACCAAGAATATTAATACTTTTTTTTAAAAAATATCG
AAGTTATTTATTTATTTATTTATTTATTTATTTATTTATTTATTTTGAGATGGAGTCTCTCTCTGTTGCC
CAGGCTGGAGTGCAGTGGCACGATCTTGGCTCACTGCAACCTCTGTCCCCCTGGTTCAAACGATTCTCTT
GCCTCAGCCTCCCGTTTGCCACCATGCCCGGCTAATTTTTTTATTTTTGGTAGAGACGGGGTTTCACCAT
GTTGGTCAGGCTGGCCTCAAACTCCTGACCTCGTGATCGGTGCGCCTCGGCCTCCCAAAATGCTGGGGTT
ACAGGCGTGAGCCACTGCACCCGGCCCCAAAATCTAACGTTTGTTATCACTGTTGTTTTAGAAAAGAAAG
GACATTTTAATGCAACCCATGCCCATCTGTAGGGGCTGAAGGTCCCTCTGAGGTGATTGATAAAGCTGAA
AAAAGAGACTATGGGAAGAGAAGAGGAATATTATCAATTAGCTATTTTAGAAGCAGGGCAAACTATGAGC
TAGGTATTCCTATAAGGAAATGAAATAATTTACTAAAAAACATACAGCAAGAAAATAATAGAGCTGGAGT
TTTCTGATTTTTCTGAGTCCAGAATTTGTTTCACTGTTCTCATTTCAGCTCTCTCTAACAGGATGAATGA
CCTTGATTTCAGAATCCCCAAGCAGGTGGTGAGATCCAAAACTGAGACAAAAGAAACGGGGCTGTTCCAA
AAAAAAAGCTAGGTGGCAGGTGTCTAACATGCCAGGGAGCTAAAACAGAGTGTGTGAGTTTCAGCAGCAG
GTTGAATTTAGAATGGGGAAGGAGACCAGAGGAGACGCCAGACAGGATGACTTTGTCCCATTGGCCTGGA
GGCAGCCCCATGTTTCTCCACCCCTCATATCACTCACCAGTTTGTAATAGTATCTTTGAATGACGATCTG
ATTAAGGTCCGTCTCCTCCATTAGTCCACAAGTTTCGGGGGTACATCTACTTTGCTCATTTCCATATCCC
CAGAGTCTAGCACAAGGCCTGGTACATAGTAGGTGCTCAATAAATATGTTAGATGAAAGGAAGATAACAC
CTCTATGTACTAGCAGTGAGACTCCAGGCATGCAATTTCTCTCTGTCCTTCAGTCCCTTCATCTCAAGGT
TTAATTTAAATATGGTAACGCCTGTATGCAACTCCCAGCATCCAGTAGGCACTCACTAAACACAGTTCTC
CACCCTCCTTTTTTCCTCTGCCCCTCCCTCGGTTTTCCCACTACTTCCTGCATGGTGACACACCCATAGT
TTGGAGCCATAAAACCCAACCCAGGTTGGACTCTCACCTCTCCAGCCCCTTCTGCTCCGGCCCTGTCCTC
AAATTGGGGGGCTGATGTCCCCATACACCTGGCTCTGGGTTCCCCTAACCCCAGAGTGCAGGACTAGGAC
CCGAGTGGACCTCAGGTCTGGCCAGGTCGCCATTGCCATGGAGACAGCAACAGTCCCCAGCCGCGGGTTC
CCTAAGTGACTGGTTACTCTTTAACGTATCCACCCACCTTGGGTGATTAGAAGAATCAATAAGATAAACG
CGTCTCCCTATCAGTGATAGAGATCTCCCTATCAGTGATAGAGATCGTCGACGAGCTCGTTTAGTGAACC
GTCAGATCGCCTGGAGACGCCATCCACGCTGTTTTGACCTCCATAGAAGACACCGGGACCGATCCAGCCT
CCGGACTCTAGCGTTTAAACTTAAGCTTGGTACCGAGCTCGGATCCGCCACCATGGGAGTGCAGGTGGAA
ACCATCTCCCCAGGAGACGGGCGCACCTTCCCCAAGCGCGGCCAGACCTGTGTGGTGCACTACACCGGGA
TGCTTGAAGATGGAAAGAAAGTCGATTCCTCCCGGGACAGAAACAAGCCCTTTAAGTTTATGCTAGGCAA
GCAGGAGGTGATCCGAGGCTGGGAAGAAGGGGTTGCCCAGATGAGTGTGGGTCAGAGAGCCAAACTGACT
ATATCTCCAGATTATGCCTATGGTGCCACTGGGCACCCAGGCATCATCCCACCACATGCCACTCTCGTCT
TCGATGTGGAGCTTCTAAAACCGGAAGAATTGCGCGCTATGGAGCAAAAGCTCATTTCTGAAGAGGACTT
GAATGAAATGGAGCAAAAGCTCATTTCTGAAGAGGACTTGAATGAAATGGAGCAAAAGCTCATTTCTGAA
GAGGACTTGAATGAAATGGAGCAAAAGCTCATTTCTGAAGAGGACTTGAATGAAATGGAGCAAAAGCTCA
TTTCTGAAGAGGACTTGAATGAAATGGAGAGCTTGGGCGACCTCACCATGGAGCAAAAGCTCATTTCTGA
AGAGGACTTGAATTCAAGGCCTGGTACCCAATTCGTCAGCGTGAACGCGCCCCTCGGGGCTCCAGTGGAG
AGTTCTTACGACACGTCCCCATCAGAAGGCACCAACCTCAACGCGCCCAACAGCCTGGGTGTCAGCGCCC
TGTGTGCCATCTGCGGGGACCGGGCCACGGGCAAACACTACGGTGCCTCGAGCTGTGACGGCTGCAAGGG
CTTCTTCCGGAGGAGCGTGCGGAAGAACCACATGTACTCCTGCAGATTTAGCCGGCAGTGCGTGGTGGAC
AAAGACAAGAGGAACCAGTGCCGCTACTGCAGGCTCAAGAAATGCTTCCGGGCTGGCATGAAGAAGGAAG
CCGTCCAGAATGAGCGGGACCGGATCAGCACTCGAAGGTCAAGCTATGAGGACAGCAGCCTGCCCTCCAT
CAATGCGCTCCTGCAGGCGGAGGTCCTGTCCCGACAGATCACCTCCCCCGTCTCCGGGATCAACGGCGAC
ATTCGGGCGAAGAAGATTGCCAGCATCGCAGATGTGTGTGAGTCCATGAAGGAGCAGCTGCTGGTTCTCG
TTGAGTGGGCCAAGTACATCCCAGCTTTCTGCGAGCTCCCCCTGGACGACCAGGTGGCCCTGCTCAGAGC
CCATGCTGGCGAGCACCTGCTGCTCGGAGCCACCAAGAGATCCATGGTGTTCAAGGACGTGCTGCTCCTA
GGCAATGACTACATTGTCCCTCGGCACTGCCCGGAGCTGGCGGAGATGAGCCGGGTGTCCATACGCATCC
TTGACGAGCTGGTGCTGCCCTTCCAGGAGCTGCAGATCGATGACAATGAGTATGCCTACCTCAAAGCCAT
CATCTTCTTTGACCCAGATGCCAAGGGGCTGAGCGATCCAGGGAAGATCAAGCGGCTGCGTTCCCAGGTG
CAGGTGAGCTTGGAGGACTACATCAACGACCGCCAGTATGACTCGCGTGGCCGCTTTGGAGAGCTGCTGC
TGCTGCTGCCCACCTTGCAGAGCATCACGTGGCAGATGATCGAGCAGATCCAGTTCATCAAGCTCTTCGG
CATGGCCAAGATTGACAACCTGTTGCAGGAGATGCTGCTGGGAGGGTCCCCCAGCGATGCACCCCATGCC
CACCACCCCCTGCACCCTCACCTGATGCAGGAACATATGGGAACCAACGTCATCGTTGCCAACACAATGC
CCACTCACCTCAGCAACGGACAGATGTGTGAGTGGCCCCGACCCAGGGGACAGGCAGCCACCCCTGAGAC
CCCACAGCCCTCACCGCCAGGTGGCTCAGGGTCTGAGCCCTATAAGCTCCTGCCGGGAGCCGTCGCCACA
ATCGTCAAGCCCCTCTCTGCCATCCCCCAGCCGACCATCACCAAGCAGGAAGTTATCTAGCAAGCCGCTG
GGGCTTGGGGGCTCCACTGGCTCCCCCCAGCCCCCTAAGAGAGCACCTGGTGATCACGTGGTCACGGCAA
AGGAAGACGTGATGCCAGGACCAGTCCCAGAGCAGGAATGGGAAGGATGAAGGGCCCGAGAACATGGCCT
AAGGGCCACATCCCACTGCCACCCTTGACGCCCTGCTCTGGATAACAAGACTTTGACTTGGGGAGACCTC
TACTGCCTTGGACAACTTTTCTCATGTTGAAGCCACTGCCTTCACCTTCACCTTCATCCATGTCCAACCC
CCGACTTCATCCCAAAGGACAGCCGCCTGGAGATGACTTGAGGCCTTACTTAAACCCAGCTCCCTTCTTC
CCTAGCCTGGTGCTTCTCCTCTCCTAGCCCCGGTCATGGTGTCCAGACAGAGCCCTGTGAGGCTGGGTCC
AATTGTGGCACTTGGGGCACCTTGCTCCTCCTTCTGCTGCTGCCCCCACCTCTGCTGCCTCCCTCTGCTG
TCACCTTGCTCAGCCATCCCGTCTTCTCCAACACCACCTCTACAGAGGCCAAGGAGGCCTTGGAAACGAT
TCCCCCAGTCATTCTGGGAACATGTTGTAAGCACTGACTGGGACCAGGCACCAGGCAGGGTCTAGAGCGG
CCGCTCGAGTCTAGAGGGCCCGTTTAAACCCGCTGATCAGCCTCGACTGTGCCTTCTAGTTGCCAGCCAT
CTGTTGTTTGCCCCTCCCCCGTGCCTTCCTTGACCCTGGAAGGTGCCACTCCCACTGTCCTTTCCTAATA
AAATGAGGAAATTGCATCGCATTGTCTGAGTAGGTGTCATTCTATTCTGGGGGGTGGGGTGGGGCAGGAC
AGCAAGGGGGAGGATTGGGAAGACAATAGCAGGCATGCTGGGGATGCGGTGGGCTCTATGGCTTCTGAGG
CGGAAAGAACCAGCTGGGGCTCTAGGGGGTATCCCC
[124 nt withheld, positions 5427-5550]
C
[91 nt withheld, positions 5552-5642]
AGGGTGATGGTTCACGTACCTAGAAGTTCCTATTCCGAAGTTCCTATTCTCTAGAAAGTATAGGAACTTC
CTTGGCCAAAAAGCCTGAACTCACCGCGACGTCTGTCGAGAAGTTTCTGATCGAAAAGTTCGACAGCGTC
TCCGACCTGATGCAGCTCTCGGAGGGCGAAGAATCTCGTGCTTTCAGCTTCGATGTAGGAGGGCGTGGAT
ATGTCCTGCGGGTAAATAGCTGCGCCGATGGTTTCTACAAAGATCGTTATGTTTATCGGCACTTTGCATC
GGCCGCGCTCCCGATTCCGGAAGTGCTTGACATTGGGGAATTCAGCGAGAGCCTGACCTATTGCATCTCC
CGCCGTGCACAGGGTGTCACGTTGCAAGACCTGCCTGAAACCGAACTGCCCGCTGTTCTGCAGCCGGTCG
CGGAGGCCATGGATGCGATCGCTGCGGCCGATCTTAGCCAGACGAGCGGGTTCGGCCCATTCGGACCGCA
AGGAATCGGTCAATACACTACATGGCGTGATTTCATATGCGCGATTGCTGATCCCCATGTGTATCACTGG
CAAACTGTGATGGACGACACCGTCAGTGCGTCCGTCGCGCAGGCTCTCGATGAGCTGATGCTTTGGGCCG
AGGACTGCCCCGAAGTCCGGCACCTCGTGCACGCGGATTTCGGCTCCAACAATGTCCTGACGGACAATGG
CCGCATAACAGCGGTCATTGACTGGAGCGAGGCGATGTTCGGGGATTCCCAATACGAGGTCGCCAACATC
TTCTTCTGGAGGCCGTGGTTGGCTTGTATGGAGCAGCAGACGCGCTACTTCGAGCGGAGGCATCCGGAGC
TTGCAGGATCGCCGCGGCTCCGGGCGTATATGCTCCGCATTGGTCTTGACCAACTCTATCAGAGCTTGGT
TGACGGCAATTTCGATGATGCAGCTTGGGCGCAGGGTCGATGCGACGCAATCGTCCGATCCGGAGCCGGG
ACTGTCGGGCGTACACAAATCGCCCGCAGAAGCGCGGCCGTCTGGACCGATGGCTGTGTAGAAGTACTCG
CCGATAGTGGAAACCGACGCCCCAGCACTCGTCCGAGGGCAAAGGAATAGCACGTACTACGAGATTTCGA
TTCCACCGCCGCCTTCTATGAAAGGTTGGGCTTCGGAATCGTTTTCCGGGACGCCGGCTGGATGATCCTC
CAGCGCGGGGATCTCATGCTGGAGTTCTTCGCCCACCCCAACTTGTTTATTGCAGCTTATAATGGTTACA
AATAAAGCAATAGCATCACAAATTTCACAAATAAAGCATTTTTTTCACTGCATTCTAGTTGTGGTTTGTC
CAAACTCATCAATGTATCTTATCATGTCTGTATACCGTCGACCTCTAGCTAGAGCTTGGCGTAATCATGG
TCATAGCTGTTTCCTGTGTGAAATTGTTATCCGCTCACAATTCCACACAACATACGAGCCGGAAGCATAA
AGTGTAAAGCCTGGGGTGCCTAATGAGTGAGCTAACTCACATTAATTGCGTTGCGCTCACTGCCCGCTTT
CCAGTCGGGAAACCTGTCGTGCCAGCTGCATTAATGAATCGGCCAACGCGCGGGGAGAGGCGGTTTGCGT
ATTGGGCGCTCTTCCGCTTCCTCGCTCACTGACTCGCTGCGCTCGGTCGTTCGGCTGCGGCGAGCGGTAT
CAGCTCACTCAAAGGCGGTAATACGGTTATCCACAGAATCAGGGGATAACGCAGGAAAGAACATGTGAGC
AAAAGGCCAGCAAAAGGCCAGGAACCGTAAAAAGGCCGCGTTGCTGGCGTTTTTCCATAGGCTCCGCCCC
CCTGACGAGCATCACAAAAATCGACGCTCAAGTCAGAGGTGGCGAAACCCGACAGGACTATAAAGATACC
AGGCGTTTCCCCCTGGAAGCTCCCTCGTGCGCTCTCCTGTTCCGACCCTGCCGCTTACCGGATACCTGTC
CGCCTTTCTCCCTTCGGGAAGCGTGGCGCTTTCTCATAGCTCACGCTGTAGGTATCTCAGTTCGGTGTAG
GTCGTTCGCTCCAAGCTGGGCTGTGTGCACGAACCCCCCGTTCAGCCCGACCGCTGCGCCTTATCCGGTA
ACTATCGTCTTGAGTCCAACCCGGTAAGACACGACTTATCGCCACTGGCAGCAGCCACTGGTAACAGGAT
TAGCAGAGCGAGGTATGTAGGCGGTGCTACAGAGTTCTTGAAGTGGTGGCCTAACTACGGCTACACTAGA
AGAACAGTATTTGGTATCTGCGCTCTGCTGAAGCCAGTTACCTTCGGAAAAAGAGTTGGTAGCTCTTGAT
CCGGCAAACAAACCACCGCTGGTAGCGGTGGTTTTTTTGTTTGCAAGCAGCAGATTACGCGCAGAAAAAA
AGGATCTCAAGAAGATCCTTTGATCTTTTCTACGGGGTCTGACGCTCAGTGGAACGAAAACTCACGTTAA
GGGATTTTGGTCATGAGATTATCAAAAAGGATCTTCACCTAGATCCTTTTAAATTAAAAATGAAGTTTTA
AATCAATCTAAAGTATATATGAGTAAACTTGGTCTGACAGTTACCAATGCTTAATCAGTGAGGCACCTAT
CTCAGCGATCTGTCTATTTCGTTCATCCATAGTTGCCTGACTCCCCGTCGTGTAGATAACTACGATACGG
GAGGGCTTACCATCTGGCCCCAGTGCTGCAATGATACCGCGAGACCCACGCTCACCGGCTCCAGATTTAT
CAGCAATAAACCAGCCAGCCGGAAGGGCCGAGCGCAGAAGTGGTCCTGCAACTTTATCCGCCTCCATCCA
GTCTATTAATTGTTGCCGGGAAGCTAGAGTAAGTAGTTCGCCAGTTAATAGTTTGCGCAACGTTGTTGCC
ATTGCTACAGGCATCGTGGTGTCACGCTCGTCGTTTGGTATGGCTTCATTCAGCTCCGGTTCCCAACGAT
CAAGGCGAGTTACATGATCCCCCATGTTGTGCAAAAAAGCGGTTAGCTCCTTCGGTCCTCCGATCGTTGT
CAGAAGTAAGTTGGCCGCAGTGTTATCACTCATGGTTATGGCAGCACTGCATAATTCTCTTACTGTCATG
CCATCCGTAAGATGCTTTTCTGTGACTGGTGAGTACTCAACCAAGTCATTCTGAGAATAGTGTATGCGGC
GACCGAGTTGCTCTTGCCCGGCGTCAATACGGGATAATACCGCGCCACATAGCAGAACTTTAAAAGTGCT
CATCATTGGAAAACGTTCTTCGGGGCGAAAACTCTCAAGGATCTTACCGCTGTTGAGATCCAGTTCGATG
TAACCCACTCGTGCACCCAACTGATCTTCAGCATCTTTTACTTTCACCAGCGTTTCTGGGTGAGCAAAAA
CAGGAAGGCAAAATGCCGCAAAAAAGGGAATAAGGGCGACACGGAAATGTTGAATACTCATACTCTTCCT
TTTTCAATATTATTGAAGCATTTATCAGGGTTATTGTCTCATGAGCGGATACATATTTGAATGTATTTAG
AAAAATAAACAAATAGGGGTTCCGCGCACATTTCCCCGAAAAGTGCCACCTGACGTC
Features (pLannotate 1.2.2; 29 found; start..end, strand, type, name):
     28..80      -  misc_feature   bom (fragment): basis of mobility region from pBR322
    460..672     +  CDS            C9orf85 (fragment): CI085_HUMAN - Experimental evidence at protein level: Swiss-Prot protein existence level 1. From Homo sapiens (Human).
    821..925     +  CDS            C9orf85 (fragment): CI085_HUMAN - Experimental evidence at protein level: Swiss-Prot protein existence level 1. From Homo sapiens (Human).
    930..1013    +  CDS            C9orf85 (fragment): CI085_HUMAN - Experimental evidence at protein level: Swiss-Prot protein existence level 1. From Homo sapiens (Human).
   2315..2334    +  promoter       PLtetO-1 promoter (fragment): modified phage lambda PL promoter with tet operator sites (Lutz and Bujard, 1997)
   2336..2355    +  promoter       PLtetO-1 promoter (fragment): modified phage lambda PL promoter with tet operator sites (Lutz and Bujard, 1997)
   2363..2396    +  promoter       TRE3GV promoter (fragment): 3rd-generation Tet-responsive promoter that can be activated by binding of Tet-On® 3G, optimized for retroviral and lentiviral vectors
   2503..2826    +  CDS            DD: destabilization domain that can be stabilized by Shield1 in the ProteoTuner™ system L106P mutant of FKBP12
   2842..2871    +  CDS            Myc: Myc (human c-Myc proto-oncogene) epitope tag
   2881..2910    +  CDS            Myc: Myc (human c-Myc proto-oncogene) epitope tag
   2920..2949    +  CDS            Myc: Myc (human c-Myc proto-oncogene) epitope tag
   2959..2988    +  CDS            Myc: Myc (human c-Myc proto-oncogene) epitope tag
   2998..3027    +  CDS            Myc: Myc (human c-Myc proto-oncogene) epitope tag
   3061..3090    +  CDS            Myc: Myc (human c-Myc proto-oncogene) epitope tag
   3160..4467    +  CDS            HNF4A (fragment): HNF4A_HUMAN - Also known as HNF4, NR2A1, TCF14. Experimental evidence at protein level: Swiss-Prot protein existence level 1. Transcriptional regulator which controls the expression of hepatic genes during the transition of endodermal cells to hepatic progenitor cells, facilitating the recruitment of RNA pol II to the promoters of target genes (PubMed:30597922). Activates the transcription of CYP2C38 (By similarity). Represses the CLOCK- ARNTL/BMAL1 transcriptional activity and is essential for circadian rhythm maintenance and period regulation in the liver and colon cells (PubMed:30530698). F
   5157..5381    +  polyA_signal   bGH poly(A) signal: bovine growth hormone polyadenylation signal
   5385..5406    +  promoter       SV40 promoter (fragment): SV40 enhancer and early promoter
   5427..5660    +  rep_origin     f1 ori (fragment) (sequence partly withheld): f1 bacteriophage origin of replication; arrow indicates direction of (+) strand synthesis
   5665..5712    +  protein_bind   FRT: FLP-mediated recombination occurs in the 8-bp core sequence TCTAGAAA (Turan and Bode, 2011). FLP recombinase from the Saccharomyces cerevisiae 2μ plasmid
   5720..6742    +  CDS            HygR: aminoglycoside phosphotransferase from E. coli; aph(4)-Ia; confers resistance to hygromycin
   6752..6877    +  CDS            ble (fragment): BLE_KLEPN - Experimental evidence at protein level: Swiss-Prot protein existence level 1. Binding protein with a strong affinity to the bleomycin family of antibiotics. Binds to CL990; an antimitotic-antibiotic compound. From Klebsiella pneumoniae.
   6872..6993    +  polyA_signal   SV40 poly(A) signal: SV40 polyadenylation signal
   7066..7082    -  protein_bind   lac operator: The lac repressor binds to the lac operator to inhibit transcription in E. coli. This inhibition can be relieved by adding lactose or isopropyl-β-D-thiogalactopyranoside (IPTG). lac repressor encoded by lacI
   7090..7120    -  promoter       lac promoter: promoter for the E. coli lac operon
   7135..7156    -  protein_bind   CAP binding site: CAP binding activates transcription in the presence of cAMP. E. coli catabolite activator protein
   7169..7261    -  CDS            lacI (fragment): lac repressor; lacI; The lac repressor binds to the lac operator to inhibit transcription in E. coli. This inhibition can be relieved by adding lactose or isopropyl-β-D-thiogalactopyranoside (IPTG).
   7444..8032    -  rep_origin     ori: high-copy-number ColE1/pMB1/pBR322/pUC origin of replication
   8203..9063    -  CDS            AmpR: β-lactamase; bla; confers resistance to ampicillin, carbenicillin, and related antibiotics
   9064..9168    -  promoter       AmpR promoter: bla
