[The description below was written by a language model from this plasmid's Addgene catalogue record and pLannotate feature annotations shown in this document.]
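Description:
P2_DD-HNF4A8 is a mammalian expression plasmid built on the pcDNA5/FRT/TO backbone and designed for Flp-mediated, site-directed integration into host cells carrying a genomic FRT target. It is propagated in E. coli as a high-copy plasmid through a ColE1/pUC-type origin with ampicillin resistance. The annotated FRT site lies directly upstream of a hygromycin resistance coding sequence followed by an SV40 polyadenylation signal. In this backbone design the hygromycin gene has no promoter of its own and becomes expressed only after correct recombination into the target locus, so hygromycin selects for integrants. The sequence record is 9,199 nt long.

The payload is human HNF4A splice variant 8, an isoform that derives from the gene's P2 promoter. It is fused at its N terminus to the FKBP L106P destabilization domain, followed by six copies of the myc epitope, and the cassette ends in the bGH polyadenylation signal. According to the depositor, expression is driven by the HNF4A P2 promoter carrying Tet operator sequences rather than by a strong viral promoter. The feature table agrees, showing short tet-operator-like matches just upstream of the fusion and no CMV promoter. The long upstream region is otherwise unannotated apart from weak fragment hits that are probably incidental.

Two layers of control result. Transcription is repressed by Tet repressor and induced with tetracycline, and the fusion protein is degraded unless Shield1 binds and stabilizes the destabilization domain. The associated publication title indicates that such improved conditional systems were used to reach physiological HNF4alpha expression levels and to confirm HNF4alpha-induced apoptosis in the INS-1 pancreatic beta-cell line.
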