Addgene plasmid #31095: P2_DD-HNF4A8
Depositing lab: Gerhart Ryffel. Depositing organization: Universitaetsklinikum Essen. Publication: Improved conditional expression systems resulting in physiological level of HNF4alpha expression confirm HNF4alpha induced apoptosis in the pancreatic beta-cell line INS-1. Senkel S, Waldner C, Ryffel GU, Thomas H. BMC Res Notes. 2009 Oct 17;2:210. doi: 10.1186/1756-0500-2-210. PubMed 19835622.
Backbone
  Vector backbone: pcDNA5/FRT/TO
  Backbone manufacturer: Invitrogen
  Backbone size w/o insert (bp): 5150
  Vector type: Mammalian Expression ; Flp/FRT
  Selectable markers: Hygromycin
Growth in bacteria
  Bacterial resistance: Ampicillin, 100 μg/mL
  Growth temperature: 37°C
  Growth strain: DH5alpha
  Copy number: High Copy
Gene/Insert
  Gene/Insert name: HNF4A
  Species: H. sapiens (human)
  Insert size (bp): 1350
  Mutation: splice variant 8 derived from promoter P2
  GenBank ID: NM_175914
  Entrez Gene: HNF4A (a.k.a. FRTS4, HNF4, HNF4a7, HNF4a8, HNF4a9, HNF4alpha, MODY, MODY1, NR2A1, NR2A21, TCF, TCF-14, TCF14)
  Tag / fusion protein: FKBP L106P (N terminal on insert); myc (N terminal on insert)
  Cloning method: Restriction Enzyme; 5′ cloning site BamHI (not destroyed); 3′ cloning site NotI (not destroyed)
  Sequencing primers: 5′ na
Terms and licenses: Academic/Nonprofit Terms; Industry Terms: Not Available to Industry
Depositor comments: for Flp mediated site directed integration, tetracycline inducibilty by Tet operator in P2 promoter of HNF4A, shield inducibility by destabilizing domain FKBP L106P
How to cite: P2_DD-HNF4A8 was a gift from Gerhart Ryffel (Addgene plasmid # 31095 ; http://n2t.net/addgene:31095 ; RRID:Addgene_31095)
