>Addgene plasmid #31095 | P2_DD-HNF4A8 | addgene partial sequence | sequence record 37029 | LCNX
GGNNCNTCCGCTGTTTTGACCTCCATAGAAGACACCGGGACCGATCCAGCCTCCGGACTCTAGCGTTTAA
ACTTAAGCTTGGTACCGAGCTCGGATCCGCCACCATGGGAGTGCAGGTGGAAACCATCTCCCCAGGAGAC
GGGCGCACCTTCCCCAAGCGCGGCCAGACCTGTGTGGTGCACTACACCGGGATGCTTGAAGATGGAAAGA
AAGTCGATTCCTCCCGGGACAGAAACAAGCCCTTTAAGTTTATGCTAGGCAAGCAGGAGGTGATCCGAGG
CTGGGAAGAAGGGGTTGCCCAGATGAGTGTGGGTCAGAGAGCCAAACTGACTATATCTCCAGATTATGCC
TATGGTGCCACTGGGCACCCAGGCATCATCCCACCACATGCCACTCTCGTCTTCGATGTGGAGCTTCTAA
AACCGGAAGAATTGCGCGCTATGGAGCAAAAGCTCATTTCTGAAGAGGACTTGAATGAAATGGAGCAAAA
GCTCATTTCTGAAGAGGACTTGAATGAAATGGAGCAAAAGCTCATTTCTGAAGAGGACTTGAATGAAATG
GAGCAAAAGCTCATTTCTGAAGAGGACTTGAATGAAATGGAGCAAAAGCTCATTTCTGAAGAGGACTTGA
ATGAAATGGAGAGCTTGGGCGACCTCACCATGGAGCAAAAGCTCATTTCTGAAGAGGACTTGAATTCAAG
GCCTGGTACCCAATTCGTCAGCGTGAACGCGCCCCTCGGGGCTCCAGTGGAGAGTTCTTACGACACGTCC
CCATCAGAAGGCACCAACCTCAACGCGCCCAACAGCCTGGGTGTCAGCGCCCTGTGTGCCATCTGCGGGG
ACCGGGCCACGGGCAAACACTACGGTGCCTCGAGCTGTGACGTGAGTTC
